Addgene plasmid #235785: pME_Cp_0_1_004_psbA_5'Hom_Cr
Purpose: 5' Homology psbA in the M1 position used for genome integration at the psbA locus
Depositing lab: Tobias Erb. Depositing organization: Max Planck Institute for Terrestrial Microbiology. Publication: A modular high-throughput approach for advancing synthetic biology in the chloroplast of Chlamydomonas. Inckemann RM, Chotel T, Burgis M, Brinkmann CK, Andreas L, Baumann J, Sharma P, Klose M, Barrett J, Ries F, Paczia N, Glatter T, Mackinder LCM, Willmund F, Erb TJ. Nat Plants. 2025 Nov;11(11):2332-2349. doi: 10.1038/s41477-025-02126-2. Epub 2025 Nov 3. PubMed 41184475.
Backbone
  Vector backbone: pME_Cp_UAV_GFP
  Backbone size w/o insert (bp): 2101
  Vector type: Synthetic Biology
Growth in bacteria
  Bacterial resistance: Chloramphenicol, 25 μg/mL
  Growth temperature: 37°C
  Growth strain: DH5alpha
  Copy number: High Copy
Gene/Insert
  Gene/Insert name: 5' Homology region of the psbA locus of Chlamydomonas reinhardtii chloroplast CC-125
  Species: Chlamydomonas reinhardtii
  Insert size (bp): 1385
  Mutation: none
  Cloning method: Restriction Enzyme; 5′ cloning site BsaI (destroyed during cloning); 3′ cloning site BsaI (destroyed during cloning)
  Sequencing primers: 5′ CGTATCACGAGGCAGAATTTC; 3′ CCTGCATAACGCGAAGTAATC
Terms and licenses: Academic/Nonprofit Terms; Industry Terms: Not Available to Industry
Depositor comments: Please visit https://doi.org/10.1101/2024.05.08.593163 for bioRxiv preprint.
How to cite: pME_Cp_0_1_004_psbA_5'Hom_Cr was a gift from Tobias Erb (Addgene plasmid # 235785 ; http://n2t.net/addgene:235785 ; RRID:Addgene_235785)
