[The description below was written by a language model from this plasmid's Addgene catalogue record and pLannotate feature annotations shown in this document.]
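Description:
pME_Cp_0_1_004_psbA_5'Hom_Cr is a small synthetic-biology part plasmid from a modular cloning toolkit for engineering the chloroplast of Chlamydomonas reinhardtii. It is built on the pME_Cp_UAV_GFP acceptor backbone (about 2.1 kb), and the full sequenced plasmid is roughly 3.5 kb. It is maintained in E. coli through a high-copy ColE1/pUC-type origin and selected with chloramphenicol. Resistance comes from a cat gene driven by its native promoter and followed by the lambda t0 terminator. The part was inserted using BsaI sites that were destroyed during cloning, which is consistent with Golden Gate-style assembly. The backbone name suggests a GFP placeholder was replaced by the part, although the record does not state this explicitly.

The payload is a 1,385 bp unmutated fragment of the chloroplast genome of strain CC-125, corresponding to the 5' homology region of the psbA locus. In the feature table it lies between BioBrick prefix and suffix sequences and is insulated by flanking bacterial terminators, including the his operon terminator. The only annotation within the insert is a short fragment of a predicted Chlamydomonas chloroplast open reading frame (YCX5), which is native sequence carried along in the homology arm rather than an intended expression unit. The plasmid contains no promoter, reporter or algal selection marker.

The part occupies the "M1" position of the assembly scheme. It is meant to be combined with downstream modules and, presumably, a matching 3' homology arm to build constructs that integrate by homologous recombination at the psbA locus of the chloroplast genome.
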