Features (pLannotate 1.2.2; 9 found; start..end, strand, type, name):
    480..577     -  promoter       cat promoter: promoter of the E. coli cat gene encoding chloramphenicol acetyltransferase
    663..706     -  terminator     bacterial terminator: putative bacterial transcription terminator
    709..730     +  misc_feature   BioBrick prefix: BioBrick prefix for parts that do not start with "ATG"
   1799..1933    +  CDS            YCX5_CHLRE (fragment): Protein predicted: Swiss-Prot protein existence level 4. From Chlamydomonas reinhardtii (Chlamydomonas smithii).
   2148..2167    +  misc_feature   BioBrick suffix: universal suffix for all parts
   2168..2225    +  terminator     his operon terminator: This putative transcriptin terminator from the E. coli his operon has a 2-bp deletion introduced during synthesis. Its efficiency has not been determined.
   2420..3008    -  rep_origin     ori: high-copy-number ColE1/pMB1/pBR322/pUC origin of replication
   3191..3285    -  terminator     lambda t0 terminator: transcription terminator from phage lambda
   3309..479     -  CDS            cat (across the origin): CAT_ECOLX - Experimental evidence at protein level: Swiss-Prot protein existence level 1. This enzyme is an effector of chloramphenicol resistance in bacteria. From Escherichia coli. This protein is used as a marker in many commonly used cloning vectors, such as pACYC184.
>Addgene plasmid #235785 | pME_Cp_0_1_004_psbA_5'Hom_Cr | addgene full sequence | sequence record 471416 | Addgene NGS Result
ACGTTTAAATCAAAACTGGTGAAACTCACCCAGGGATTGGCTGATACGAAAAACATATTCTCAATAAACC
CTTTAGGGAAATAGGCCAGGTTTTCACCGTAACACGCCACATCTTGCGAATATATGTGTAGAAACTGCCG
GAAATCGTCGTGGTATTCACTCCAGAGTGATGAAAACGTTTCAGTTTGCTCATGGAAAACGGTGTAACAA
GGGTGAACACTATCCCATATCACCAGCTCACCGTCTTTCATTGCCATACGAAATTCCGGATGAGCATTCA
TCAGGCGGGCAAGAATGTGAATAAAGGCCGGATAAAACTTGTGCTTATTTTTCTTTACGGTCTTTAAAAA
GGCCGTAATATCCAGCTGAACGGTCTGGTTATAGGTACATTGAGCAACTGACTGAAATGCCTCAAAATGT
TCTTTACGATGCCATTGGGATATATCAACGGTGGTATATCCAGTGATTTTTTTCTCCATTTTAGCTTCCT
TAGCTCCTGAAAATCTCGATAACTCAAAAAATACGCCCGGTAGTGATCTTATTTCATTATGGTGAAAGTT
GGAACCTCTTACGTGCCCGATCAACTCGAGTGCCACCTGACGTCTAAGAAACCATTATTATCATGACATT
AACCTATAAAAATAGGCGTATCACGAGGCAGAATTTCAGATAAAAAAAATCCTTAGCTTTCGCTAAGGAT
GATTTCTGGAATTCGCGGCCGCTTCTAGAGCGATGAGTGGTCTCGAACACGTCTCGAACACCTCTGTTGG
AGCTTCTCCCCTTCCCCTTACGGGACATCCCCTTCCCCTTACGGGATATTTATATACTCCGAAGGACGTC
CCCTTCGGGCAAATAAATTTTAGTGGCAGTTGCAAAGTATTAATATCGTATATAAATATCCTGCCAACTG
CCTAGGCAAGTAAACTTAGGGATTTTAATGCTCCGTTAGGACGTCCCCTTCCCCTTCGGGACGTCCCCTT
ACGGGAATATAAATATTAGTGGACGTCCCCTTCGGGCAAATGAATTTTAGTGGCAGTTGCCTGCCAACTG
CCGATATTTATATACTGCGATAAACTTTAGTTGCCCGAAGGGGTTTACATACAATTTATTTATTGTACCA
CTGCCACTAATATTTATATTCCCGTAAGGGGACGTCCTCCTTCCCCTTCGGGCAAGTAAACTTAGGAGTA
TGTAAACCTGCTAGCGCAGCAAATAAATTTTATTCTAAGTTTACTTGCCCGAAGGGGAAGGAGGAAGCAG
GCAGTTGCCTCCTTCCCCTTCCCCTTCGGGACGTCCCCTTCGGGATTTTAATGCTCCGTTAGGAGGCAAA
TAAATTTTAGTGGCAGTTGCCTGCCAACTGCCTCCTTCGGAGTATTAAAATAGGACGTCCCCTTACGGGA
ATATAAATATTAGTGGCAGTTGCCTGCCAACTGCCTCCTTCGGAGTATTAAAATAGGATGTTAATACTGC
GGAGCAGGCAGTGGCGGTACCACTGCCACTGGCGTCCTCCTTCGGAGTATGTAAACATTCTATATTTATA
TACTGCGATAAACTTTAGTTGCCCGAAGGGGTTTACATACAATTTATTTATTGTACCACTGCCACTAATA
TTTATATTCCCGTAAGGGGACGTCCTCCTTCCCCTTCGGGCAAGTAAACTTAGGAGTATGTAAACCTGCT
AGCGCAGCAAATAAATTTTATTCTAAGTTTACTTGCCCGAAGGGGAAGGAGGAAGCAGGCAGTGGTGGTA
CCACTGCCACTAAAATTTATTTACCCGAAGGGGACGTCCTTCCCCTTCCCCTTCGGGACGTCAGTGGCAG
TTGCCTGCCAACTGCCTAATATAAATATTGGGCAAGTAAACTTAGGAGTATATAAATATAGGATTTTAAT
ACTCCGAAGGAGGCAGTTGGCAGGCAACTGCCACTGACGTCCCGTAAGGGGAAGGGGACAAATTTATTTA
TTGTCCCGTAAGGGAAAGTCGTGGAGTATTTAATACAGCTAAAAGACTTAAAGAAACTTTAGATTTAGCT
ATAAAACTTAAAGCGACAGGTACTTCCGAAACGGTGGTTATTCCAGGCCAAACTTATGAAATGCAAGTAC
CATCAGATATTGCTAGCATGGATACGGGAGTGAGACCACTCATCGCGACTAGTAGCGGCCGCTGCAGTCC
GGCAAAAAAGGGCAAGGTGTCACCACCCTGCCCTTTTTCTTTAAAACCGAAAAGATTACTTCGCGTTATG
CAGGCTTCCTCGCTCACTGACTCGCTGCGCTCGGTCGTTCGGCTGCGGCGAGCGGTATCAGCTCACTCAA
AGGCGGTAATACGGTTATCCACAGAATCAGGGGATAACGCAGGAAAGAACATGTGAGCAAAAGGCCAGCA
AAAGGCCAGGAACCGTAAAAAGGCCGCGTTGCTGGCGTTTTTCCACAGGCTCCGCCCCCCTGACGAGCAT
CACAAAAATCGACGCTCAAGTCAGAGGTGGCGAAACCCGACAGGACTATAAAGATACCAGGCGTTTCCCC
CTGGAAGCTCCCTCGTGCGCTCTCCTGTTCCGACCCTGCCGCTTACCGGATACCTGTCCGCCTTTCTCCC
TTCGGGAAGCGTGGCGCTTTCTCATAGCTCACGCTGTAGGTATCTCAGTTCGGTGTAGGTCGTTCGCTCC
AAGCTGGGCTGTGTGCACGAACCCCCCGTTCAGCCCGACCGCTGCGCCTTATCCGGTAACTATCGTCTTG
AGTCCAACCCGGTAAGACACGACTTATCGCCACTGGCAGCAGCCACTGGTAACAGGATTAGCAGAGCGAG
GTATGTAGGCGGTGCTACAGAGTTCTTGAAGTGGTGGCCTAACTACGGCTACACTAGAAGAACAGTATTT
GGTATCTGCGCTCTGCTGAAGCCAGTTACCTTCGGAAAAAGAGTTGGTAGCTCTTGATCCGGCAAACAAA
CCACCGCTGGTAGCGGTGGTTTTTTTGTTTGCAAGCAGCAGATTACGCGCAGAAAAAAAGGATCTCAAGA
AGATCCTTTGATCTTTTCTACGGGGTCTGACGCTCAGTGGAACGAAAACTCACGTTAAGGGATTTTGGTC
ATGAGATTATCAAAAAGGATCTTCACCTAGATCCTTTTAAATTAAAAATGAAGTTTTAAATCAATCTAAA
GTATATATGAGTAAACTTGGTCTGACAGCTCGAGGCTTGGATTCTCACCAATAAAAAACGCCCGGCGGCA
ACCGAGCGTTCTGAACAAATCCAGATGGAGTTCTGAGGTCATTACTGGATCTATCAACAGGAGTCCAAGC
GAGCTCGATATCAAATTACGCCCCGCCCTGCCACTCGTCGCAGTACTGTTGTAATTCATTAAGCATTCTG
CCGACATGGAAGCCATCACAAACGGCATGATGAACCTGAATCGCCAGCGGCATCAGCACCTTGTCGCCTT
GCGTATAATATTTGCCCATGGTGAAAACGGGGGCGAAGAAGTTGTCCATATTGGCC
